>Addgene plasmid #65881 | psicheck_85_CA_repeat | addgene partial sequence | sequence record 117262 | psiCHECK2-R 5'-CGAGGTCCGAAGACTCATTT-3'
CCGCTCTAGGTTTAAACCAACCACTTTGTACAAGAAAGCTGGGTGGGATATCTGCAGAATTCAGGCCGTG
TGTGTGTGTGTGTGGTGCCGTGTGTGTGTGTGTGTGTGTGGTGCCGTGTGTGTGTGTGTGTGGTGCCGTG
TGTGCGTGTGTGCCTGAATTCCAGCACACTGAAGCCTGCTTTTTTGTACAAACTTGTTGATCTAGAAGCC
TCGAGCGATCGCCTAGAATTACTGCTCGTTCTTCAGCACGCGCTCCACGAAGCTCTTGATGTACTTACCC
ATTTCATCTGGAGCGTCCTCCTGGCTG
