>Addgene plasmid #65881 | psicheck_85_CA_repeat | addgene partial sequence | sequence record 117263 | SV40pro-F2 5'-CCCCATGGCTGACTAATTTTT-3'
TCGGCCTCTGAGCTATTCCAGAAGTAGTGAGGAGGCTTTTTTGGAGGCCTAGGCTTTTGCAAAAAGCTTG
ATTCTTCTGACACAACAGTCTCGAACTTAAGCTGCAGAAGTTGGTCGTGAGGCACTGGGCAGGTAAGTAT
CAAGGTTACAAGACAGGTTTAAGGAGACCAATAGAAACTGGGCTTGTCGAGACAGAGAAGACTCTTGCGT
TTCTGATAGGCACCTATTGGTCTTACTGACATCCACTTTGCCTTTCTCTCCACAGGTGTCCACTCCCAGT
TCAATTACAGCTCTTAAGGCTAGAGTACTTAATACGACTCACTATAGGCTAGCCACCATGGCTTCCAAGG
TGTACGACCCCGAGCAACGCAAACGCATGATCACTGGGCCTCAGTGGTGGGCTCGCTGCAAGCAAATGAA
CGTGCTGGACTCCTTCATCAACTACTATGATTCCGAGAAGCACGCCGAGAACGCCGTGATTTTTCTGCAT
GGTAACGCTGCCTCCAGCTACCTGTGGAGGCACGTCGTGCCTCACATCGAGCCCGTGGCTAGATGCATCA
TCCCTGATCTGATCGGAATGGGTAAGTCCGGCAAGAGCGGGAATGGCTCATATCGCCTCCTGGATCACTA
CAAGTACCTCACCGCTTGGTTCGAGCTGCTGAACCTTCCAAAGAAAATCATCTTTGTGGGCCACGACTGG
GGGGCTTGTCTGGCCTTTCACTACTCCTACGAGCACCAA
