[The description below was written by a language model from this plasmid's Addgene catalogue record.]
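Description:
psicheck_85_CA_repeat is a mammalian expression reporter plasmid built on psiCHECK-2, a commercial dual-luciferase backbone that was modified into a Gateway destination vector (a "DEST-LR" version carrying sites for LR clonase recombination). The backbone is recorded as 6249 bp without insert. The plasmid is propagated in standard E. coli cloning strains under ampicillin selection. Its copy number is listed as unknown, and no feature table is provided, so the origin of replication and the exact promoters are not stated in the record.

The insert is a roughly 100 bp segment containing an 85-nucleotide tract of CA dinucleotide repeats, transferred by an LR recombination reaction from a corresponding entry clone in the same deposited series. In the standard psiCHECK-2 design, test sequences are placed downstream of the Renilla luciferase coding region, so that they become part of the reporter transcript's 3′ untranslated region. A separately expressed firefly luciferase on the same plasmid serves as an internal normalisation control. The record does not spell out the insertion position in this modified version, but the stated purpose fits that arrangement.

The construct is intended for luciferase assays that test whether an 85-nucleotide CA repeat element affects expression of the reporter. Any effect on mRNA stability or translation, for example through RNA-binding factors that recognise CA-rich sequence, would appear as a change in the ratio of Renilla to firefly signal after transfection into mammalian cells, typically judged against control or alternative-insert reporters. The record does not name a particular regulatory factor or cell type.
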