Addgene plasmid #65881: psicheck_85_CA_repeat
Purpose: Luciferase assay vector, assessing regulation of 85 nucleotide CA repeats
Depositing lab: Thomas Tuschl. Depositing organization: Rockefeller University.
Backbone
  Vector backbone: psiCHECK-2
  Backbone manufacturer: Promega, modified by the Tuschl lab
  Backbone size w/o insert (bp): 6249
  Modifications to backbone: DEST-LR: includes LR clonase sites to introduce insert
  Vector type: Mammalian Expression
Growth in bacteria
  Bacterial resistance: Ampicillin, 100 μg/mL
  Growth temperature: 37°C
  Growth strain: DH5alpha
  Copy number: Unknown
Gene/Insert
  Gene/Insert name: CA repeats 85 nucleotides in length
  Insert size (bp): 100
  Cloning method: Gateway Cloning
  Sequencing primers: 5′ T7 EEV
Terms and licenses: Academic/Nonprofit Terms; Industry Terms: Not Available to Industry
Depositor comments: LR recombinase reaction from Addgene plasmid 65868
How to cite: psicheck_85_CA_repeat was a gift from Thomas Tuschl (Addgene plasmid # 65881 ; http://n2t.net/addgene:65881 ; RRID:Addgene_65881)
